>Addgene plasmid #130144 | pRDAX-396 FLAG UnaG[1] Stuffer/InteinA UnaG[2] | addgene full sequence | sequence record 410659 | Addgene NGS Result
TAGTTATTAATAGTAATCAATTACGGGGTCATTAGTTCATAGCCCATATATGGAGTTCCGCGTTACATAA
CTTACGGTAAATGGCCCGCCTGGCTGACCGCCCAACGACCCCCGCCCATTGACGTCAATAATGACGTATG
TTCCCATAGTAACGCCAATAGGGACTTTCCATTGACGTCAATGGGTGGAGTATTTACGGTAAACTGCCCA
CTTGGCAGTACATCAAGTGTATCATATGCCAAGTACGCCCCCTATTGACGTCAATGACGGTAAATGGCCC
GCCTGGCATTATGCCCAGTACATGACCTTATGGGACTTTCCTACTTGGCAGTACATCTACGTATTAGTCA
TCGCTATTACCATGGTGATGCGGTTTTGGCAGTACATCAATGGGCGTGGATAGCGGTTTGACTCACGGGG
ATTTCCAAGTCTCCACCCCATTGACGTCAATGGGAGTTTGTTTTGGCACCAAAATCAACGGGACTTTCCA
AAATGTCGTAACAACTACGCCCCATTGACGCAAATGGGCGGTAGGCGTGTACGGTGGGAGGTCTATATAA
GCAGAGCTGGTTTAGTGAACCGTCAGATCCGCTAGCGCTACCGGACTCAGATCTCGAGCTCAAGCTTCGA
ATTCGCCACCATGGACTACAAAGACGATGACGATAAAGGAAGTGTCGAAAAGTTCGTGGGCACATGGAAG
ATTGCCGATAGCCACAACTTCGGCGAATACCTCAAAGCTATAGGGGCACCAAAAGAGCTTAGCGATGGTG
GAGATGCGACAACTCCCACACTGTACATTAGCCAGAAAGACGGAGACAAGATGACTGTCAAGATCGAGAA
TGGGCCTCCCACCTTTCTGGACACACAGGTTAAGTTCAAACTGGGTGAGGAGTTTGACGAGTTTCCCAGT
GATCGCAGGAAAAAGTGCTTTGCCAGAGATACGGAAGTCTACTATGAGAACGATACCGTACCTCACATGG
AATCCATCGAAGAGATGTACTCCAAGTATGCCAGCATGAATGGCGAGTTGCCATTCGACAATGGCTATGC
TGTTCCTCTGGACAACGTGTTTGTCTACACTCTCGACATTGCGTCTGGTGAGATCAAGAAAACACGTGCC
TCCTACATTTATCGGGAAAAGGTCGAGAAGCTGATTGAGATCAAGCTGAGCTCAGGGTATAGTCTCAAAG
TGACACCGTCCCATCCCGTTCTGCTGTTTAGGGATGGACTGCAGTGGGTGCCAGCTGCAGAAGTGAAACC
TGGTGATGTGGTTGTCGGAGTGAGAGAAGAGGTGCTTCGAAGGCGCATCATCTCAAAAGGGGAACTCGAA
TTCCATGAGGTGTCTAGCGTACGGATCATTGACTACAACAACTGGGTGTACGACTTGGTCATACCCGAAA
CTCACAACTTCATAGCACCCAATGGCCTTGTTCTGCACAATACCGGGGTGAAGTCTGTGGTGAATCTGGT
AGGCGAGAAACTCGTGTACGTCCAGAAGTGGGATGGGAAGGAAACCACGTATGTGCGAGAGATCAAGGAC
GGGAAGTTGGTTGTCACCCTGACCATGGGCGATGTGGTTGCTGTGCGCTCATATCGGAGAGCCACTGAAA
CTGGTGATTACAAGGATGACGATGACAAGTAAGCGGCCGCGACTCTAGATCATAATCAGCCATACCACAT
TTGTAGAGGTTTTACTTGCTTTAAAAAACCTCCCACACCTCCCCCTGAACCTGAAACATAAAATGAATGC
AATTGTTGTTGTTAACTTGTTTATTGCAGCTTATAATGGTTACAAATAAAGCAATAGCATCACAAATTTC
ACAAATAAAGCATTTTTTTCACTGCATTCTAGTTGTGGTTTGTCCAAACTCATCAATGTATCTTAAGGCG
TAAATTGTAAGCGTTAATATTTTGTTAAAATTCGCGTTAAATTTTTGTTAAATCAGCTCATTTTTTAACC
AATAGGCCGAAATCGGCAAAATCCCTTATAAATCAAAAGAATAGACCGAGATAGGGT
[37 nt withheld, positions 2018-2054]
AAAGAACGTGGACTCCAACGTCAAAGG
[49 nt withheld, positions 2082-2130]
T
[91 nt withheld, positions 2132-2222]
G
[124 nt withheld, positions 2224-2347]
CAGGTGGCACTTTTCGGGGAAATGTGCGCGGAACCCCTATTTGTTTATTTTTCTAAATACATTCAAATAT
GTATCCGCTCATGAGACAATAACCCTGATAAATGCTTCAATAATATTGAAAAAGGAAGAGTCCTGAGGCG
GAAAGAACCAGCTGTGGAATGTGTGTCAGTTAGGGTGTGGAAAGTCCCCAGGCTCCCCAGCAGGCAGAAG
TATGCAAAGCATGCATCTCAATTAGTCAGCAACCAGGTGTGGAAAGTCCCCAGGCTCCCCAGCAGGCAGA
AGTATGCAAAGCATGCATCTCAATTAGTCAGCAACCATAGTCCCGCCCCTAACTCCGCCCATCCCGCCCC
TAACTCCGCCCAGTTCCGCCCATTCTCCGCCCCATGGCTGACTAATTTTTTTTATTTATGCAGAGGCCGA
GGCCGCCTCGGCCTCTGAGCTATTCCAGAAGTAGTGAGGAGGCTTTTTTGGAGGCCTAGGCTTTTGCAAA
GATCGATCAAGAGACAGGATGAGGATCGTTTCGCATGATTGAACAAGATGGATTGCACGCAGGTTCTCCG
GCCGCTTGGGTGGAGAGGCTATTCGGCTATGACTGGGCACAACAGACAATCGGCTGCTCTGATGCCGCCG
TGTTCCGGCTGTCAGCGCAGGGGCGCCCGGTTCTTTTTGTCAAGACCGACCTGTCCGGTGCCCTGAATGA
ACTGCAAGACGAGGCAGCGCGGCTATCGTGGCTGGCCACGACGGGCGTTCCTTGCGCAGCTGTGCTCGAC
GTTGTCACTGAAGCGGGAAGGGACTGGCTGCTATTGGGCGAAGTGCCGGGGCAGGATCTCCTGTCATCTC
ACCTTGCTCCTGCCGAGAAAGTATCCATCATGGCTGATGCAATGCGGCGGCTGCATACGCTTGATCCGGC
TACCTGCCCATTCGACCACCAAGCGAAACATCGCATCGAGCGAGCACGTACTCGGATGGAAGCCGGTCTT
GTCGATCAGGATGATCTGGACGAAGAGCATCAGGGGCTCGCGCCAGCCGAACTGTTCGCCAGGCTCAAGG
CGAGCATGCCCGACGGCGAGGATCTCGTCGTGACCCATGGCGATGCCTGCTTGCCGAATATCATGGTGGA
AAATGGCCGCTTTTCTGGATTCATCGACTGTGGCCGGCTGGGTGTGGCGGACCGCTATCAGGACATAGCG
TTGGCTACCCGTGATATTGCTGAAGAGCTTGGCGGCGAATGGGCTGACCGCTTCCTCGTGCTTTACGGTA
TCGCCGCTCCCGATTCGCAGCGCATCGCCTTCTATCGCCTTCTTGACGAGTTCTTCTGAGCGGGACTCTG
GGGTTCGAAATGACCGACCAAGCGACGCCCAACCTGCCATCACGAGATTTCGATTCCACCGCCGCCTTCT
ATGAAAGGTTGGGCTTCGGAATCGTTTTCCGGGACGCCGGCTGGATGATCCTCCAGCGCGGGGATCTCAT
GCTGGAGTTCTTCGCCCACCCTAGGGGGAGGCTAACTGAAACACGGAAGGAGACAATACCGGAAGGAACC
CGCGCTATGACGGCAATAAAAAGACAGAATAAAACGCACGGTGTTGGGTCGTTTGTTCATAAACGCGGGG
TTCGGTCCCAGGGCTGGCACTCTGTCGATACCCCACCGAGACCCCATTGGGGCCAATACGCCCGCGTTTC
TTCCTTTTCCCCACCCCACCCCCCAAGTTCGGGTGAAGGCCCAGGGCTCGCAGCCAACGTCGGGGCGGCA
GGCCCTGCCATAGCCTCAGGTTACTCATATATACTTTAGATTGATTTAAAACTTCATTTTTAATTTAAAA
GGATCTAGGTGAAGATCCTTTTTGATAATCTCATGACCAAAATCCCTTAACGTGAGTTTTCGTTCCACTG
AGCGTCAGACCCCGTAGAAAAGATCAAAGGATCTTCTTGAGATCCTTTTTTTCTGCGCGTAATCTGCTGC
TTGCAAACAAAAAAACCACCGCTACCAGCGGTGGTTTGTTTGCCGGATCAAGAGCTACCAACTCTTTTTC
CGAAGGTAACTGGCTTCAGCAGAGCGCAGATACCAAATACTGTTCTTCTAGTGTAGCCGTAGTTAGGCCA
CCACTTCAAGAACTCTGTAGCACCGCCTACATACCTCGCTCTGCTAATCCTGTTACCAGTGGCTGCTGCC
AGTGGCGATAAGTCGTGTCTTACCGGGTTGGACTCAAGACGATAGTTACCGGATAAGGCGCAGCGGTCGG
GCTGAACGGGGGGTTCGTGCACACAGCCCAGCTTGGAGCGAACGACCTACACCGAACTGAGATACCTACA
GCGTGAGCTATGAGAAAGCGCCACGCTTCCCGAAGGGAGAAAGGCGGACAGGTATCCGGTAAGCGGCAGG
GTCGGAACAGGAGAGCGCACGAGGGAGCTTCCAGGGGGAAACGCCTGGTATCTTTATAGTCCTGTCGGGT
TTCGCCACCTCTGACTTGAGCGTCGATTTTTGTGATGCTCGTCAGGGGGGCGGAGCCTATGGAAAAACGC
CAGCAACGCGGCCTTTTTACGGTTCCTGGCCTTTTGCTGGCCTTTTGCTCACATGTTCTTTCCTGCGTTA
TCCCCTGATTCTGTGGATAACCGTATTACCGCCATGCAT
Features (pLannotate 1.2.2; 19 found; start..end, strand, type, name):
     61..364     +  enhancer       CMV enhancer: human cytomegalovirus immediate early enhancer
    437..454     -  promoter       CMV promoter (fragment): human cytomegalovirus (CMV) immediate early promoter
    517..568     +  promoter       CMVd2 promoter: truncated human cytomegalovirus (CMV) immediate early promoter that yields moderately reduced expression relative to the full-length promoter
    591..634     +  misc_feature   MCS (fragment): multiple cloning site
    643..667     +  CDS            3xFLAG (fragment): three tandem FLAG® epitope tags
    674..919     +  CDS            FABP7 (fragment): FABP7_HUMAN - Also known as BLBP, FABPB, MRG. Experimental evidence at protein level: Swiss-Prot protein existence level 1. B-FABP could be involved in the transport of a so far unknown hydrophobic ligand with potential morphogenic activity during CNS development. It is required for the establishment of the radial glial fiber system in developing brain, a system that is necessary for the migration of immature neurons to establish cortical layers (By similarity). From Homo sapiens (Human).
    887..1444    +  CDS            radA (fragment): RADA_PYRHO - Experimental evidence at protein level: Swiss-Prot protein existence level 1. Involved in DNA repair and in homologous recombination. Binds and assemble on single-stranded DNA to form a nucleoprotein filament. Hydrolyzes ATP in a ssDNA-dependent manner and promotes DNA strand exchange between homologous DNA molecules (By similarity). From Pyrococcus horikoshii (strain ATCC 700860 / DSM 12428 / JCM 9974 / NBRC 100139 / OT-3).
   1451..1603    +  CDS            FABP7 (fragment): FABP7_BOVIN - Experimental evidence at protein level: Swiss-Prot protein existence level 1. FABP are thought to play a role in the intracellular transport of long chain fatty acids and their acyl-CoA esters. Binds oleic and palmitic acids but not palmitoyl CoA. From Bos taurus (Bovine).
   1616..1639    +  CDS            FLAG: FLAG® epitope tag, followed by an enterokinase cleavage site
   1658..1741    +  CDS            large T antigen (fragment): large T antigen from SV40 (simian virus 40)
   1764..1885    +  polyA_signal   SV40 poly(A) signal: SV40 polyadenylation signal
   1919..2347    -  rep_origin     f1 ori (sequence partly withheld): f1 bacteriophage origin of replication; arrow indicates direction of (+) strand synthesis
   2374..2478    +  promoter       AmpR promoter: bla
   2480..2837    +  promoter       SV40 promoter: SV40 enhancer and early promoter
   2872..3666    +  CDS            NeoR/KanR: aminoglycoside phosphotransferase from Tn5; aph(3')-II (or nptII); confers resistance to neomycin, kanamycin, and G418 (Geneticin®)
   3687..3839    +  CDS            ble (fragment): BLE_KLEPN - Experimental evidence at protein level: Swiss-Prot protein existence level 1. Binding protein with a strong affinity to the bleomycin family of antibiotics. Binds to CL990; an antimitotic-antibiotic compound. From Klebsiella pneumoniae.
   3898..3945    +  polyA_signal   HSV TK poly(A) signal: herpes simplex virus thymidine kinase polyadenylation signal (Cole and Stacy, 1985)
   4036..4052    -  polyA_signal   bGH poly(A) signal (fragment): bovine growth hormone polyadenylation signal
   4274..4862    +  rep_origin     ori: high-copy-number ColE1/pMB1/pBR322/pUC origin of replication
