[The description below was written by a language model from this plasmid's Addgene catalogue record and pLannotate feature annotations shown in this document.]
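Description:
pRDAX-396 FLAG UnaG[1] Stuffer/InteinA UnaG[2] is a 4,976 bp mammalian expression plasmid built on the Clontech pEGFP-N1 backbone and deposited as an assay vector for protein–protein interaction studies by bimolecular or trimolecular fluorescence complementation (BiFC/TriFC). It replicates in E. coli from a high-copy ColE1/pUC origin and also carries an f1 origin. Selection relies on the Tn5 NeoR/KanR gene, which is placed behind both a bacterial (bla) promoter and the SV40 early promoter and ends with the HSV TK polyadenylation signal. This gives kanamycin resistance in bacteria and allows G418 selection in mammalian cells.

The expression cassette is driven by the CMV immediate-early enhancer/promoter, annotated here in several pieces, and is terminated by the SV40 poly(A) signal. Downstream of a residual multiple cloning site, the annotated coding features run in order: a FLAG-type epitope, a first fragment matched to FABP7, a segment matched to Pyrococcus horikoshii RadA, a second FABP7-like fragment, another FLAG tag and a short SV40 large T antigen fragment.

Given the construct name, the two FABP7 hits most likely correspond to the two halves of split UnaG, a fluorescent protein of the fatty-acid-binding protein family that automated annotation assigns to its nearest homologues. The RadA-matching region plausibly corresponds to the "Stuffer/InteinA" element between them, since that archaeal gene is known to host an intein. The short large T fragment may be a nuclear localisation signal, but the record does not say so. The catalogue lists the insert species as mouse, which does not match any of the annotated hits. The cloning sites, and how test proteins are meant to be inserted, are not stated.
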