Addgene plasmid #130144: pRDAX-396 FLAG UnaG[1] Stuffer/InteinA UnaG[2]
Purpose: PPI (BiFC/TriFC) assay vector
Depositing lab: Gary Lewin. Depositing organization: Max-Delbrueck-Centrum fuer Molekulare Medizin (MDC).
Backbone
  Vector backbone: pEGFP-N1 U55762 Clontech
  Vector type: Mammalian Expression
Growth in bacteria
  Bacterial resistance: Kanamycin, 50 μg/mL
  Growth temperature: 37°C
  Growth strain: DH5alpha
  Copy number: High Copy
Gene/Insert
  Gene/Insert name: UnaG
  Species: M. musculus (mouse)
  Cloning method: Restriction Enzyme; 5′ cloning site unknown (unknown if destroyed); 3′ cloning site unknown (unknown if destroyed)
Terms and licenses: Academic/Nonprofit Terms; Industry Terms: Not Available to Industry
How to cite: pRDAX-396 FLAG UnaG[1] Stuffer/InteinA UnaG[2] was a gift from Gary Lewin (Addgene plasmid # 130144 ; http://n2t.net/addgene:130144 ; RRID:Addgene_130144)
